Addgene plasmid #19927: pCMV-Cyclin D1
Depositing lab: Yue Xiong. Depositing organization: University of North Carolina at Chapel Hill. Publication: Suppression of cell transformation by the cyclin-dependent kinase inhibitor p57KIP2 requires binding to proliferating cell nuclear antigen. Watanabe H, Pan ZQ, Schreiber-Agus N, DePinho RA, Hurwitz J, Xiong Y. Proc Natl Acad Sci U S A. 1998 Feb 17. 95(4):1392-7. 10.1073/pnas.95.4.1392 PubMed 9465025.
Backbone
  Vector backbone: pCMV
  Backbone size w/o insert (bp): 5500
  Vector type: Mammalian Expression
  Selectable markers: G418
Growth in bacteria
  Bacterial resistance: Ampicillin, 100 μg/mL
  Growth temperature: 37°C
  Growth strain: DH5alpha
  Copy number: High Copy
Gene/Insert
  Gene/Insert name: Cyclin D1 (alt name: CCND1)
  Species: H. sapiens (human)
  Insert size (bp): 1325
  GenBank ID: NM_053056
  Entrez Gene: CCND1 (a.k.a. BCL1, D11S287E, PRAD1, U21B31)
  Cloning method: Restriction Enzyme; 5′ cloning site EcoRI (not destroyed); 3′ cloning site EcoRI (not destroyed)
  Sequencing primers: 5′ T7; 3′ SP6
Terms and licenses: Academic/Nonprofit Terms; Industry Terms: Not Available to Industry
How to cite: pCMV-Cyclin D1 was a gift from Yue Xiong (Addgene plasmid # 19927 ; http://n2t.net/addgene:19927 ; RRID:Addgene_19927)
