[The description below was written by a language model from this plasmid's Addgene catalogue record and pLannotate feature annotations shown in this document.]
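Description:
pCMV-Cyclin D1 is a mammalian expression plasmid carrying the human cyclin D1 (CCND1) cDNA in a pCMV backbone whose layout resembles the pcDNA3 family. The sequenced plasmid is about 6.8 kb, consistent with a backbone of roughly 5.5 kb plus an insert of about 1.3 kb cloned into a single EcoRI site that is retained at both ends. It is maintained in E. coli at high copy through a ColE1/pUC-type origin and selected with ampicillin via the β-lactamase gene. An f1 origin is also present, which allows single-stranded DNA production. For stable selection in mammalian cells, an SV40 early promoter drives the neomycin phosphotransferase gene, followed by an SV40 polyadenylation signal, conferring G418 resistance.

The expression cassette consists of the human cytomegalovirus immediate-early enhancer and promoter, a T7 promoter, the CCND1 coding sequence and a bovine growth hormone polyadenylation signal, with an SP6 promoter facing inward from the 3′ side. The annotated open reading frame is shorter than the insert, so some flanking untranslated cDNA sequence appears to be included. No epitope tag or reporter is annotated. The T7 and SP6 sites serve as sequencing primer sites and could in principle support in vitro transcription. Several short annotated fragments (ARG4 promoter, HIV-1 LTR, ble, lacI, bom) are most likely backbone remnants or chance matches rather than functional parts.

Cyclin D1 is the regulatory partner of CDK4 that promotes RB phosphorylation and G1/S progression. The plasmid is suited to constitutive overexpression of cyclin D1 in transfected mammalian cells, and the associated publication concerns suppression of cell transformation by the CDK inhibitor p57KIP2.
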