Features (pLannotate 1.2.2; 22 found; start..end, strand, type, name):
     55..71      +  promoter       ARG4 promoter (fragment): S. cerevisiae ARG4
    130..148     -  promoter       SP6 promoter: promoter for bacteriophage SP6 RNA polymerase
    174..398     +  polyA_signal   bGH poly(A) signal: bovine growth hormone polyadenylation signal
    402..423     +  promoter       SV40 promoter (fragment): SV40 enhancer and early promoter
    444..872     +  rep_origin     f1 ori (sequence partly withheld): f1 bacteriophage origin of replication; arrow indicates direction of (+) strand synthesis
    886..1215    +  promoter       SV40 promoter: SV40 enhancer and early promoter
   1282..2073    +  CDS            neo: KKA2_KLEPN - Also known as kan, nptII. Experimental evidence at protein level: Swiss-Prot protein existence level 1. Resistance to kanamycin, neomycin, paromomycin, ribostamycin, butirosin and gentamicin B. From Klebsiella pneumoniae.
   2097..2255    +  CDS            ble (fragment): BLE_KLEPN - Experimental evidence at protein level: Swiss-Prot protein existence level 1. Binding protein with a strong affinity to the bleomycin family of antibiotics. Binds to CL990; an antimitotic-antibiotic compound. From Klebsiella pneumoniae.
   2250..2371    +  polyA_signal   SV40 poly(A) signal: SV40 polyadenylation signal
   2444..2460    -  protein_bind   lac operator: The lac repressor binds to the lac operator to inhibit transcription in E. coli. This inhibition can be relieved by adding lactose or isopropyl-β-D-thiogalactopyranoside (IPTG). lac repressor encoded by lacI
   2468..2498    -  promoter       lac promoter: promoter for the E. coli lac operon
   2513..2534    -  protein_bind   CAP binding site: CAP binding activates transcription in the presence of cAMP. E. coli catabolite activator protein
   2547..2639    -  CDS            lacI (fragment): lac repressor; lacI; The lac repressor binds to the lac operator to inhibit transcription in E. coli. This inhibition can be relieved by adding lactose or isopropyl-β-D-thiogalactopyranoside (IPTG).
   2822..3410    -  rep_origin     ori: high-copy-number ColE1/pMB1/pBR322/pUC origin of replication
   3581..4441    -  CDS            AmpR: β-lactamase; bla; confers resistance to ampicillin, carbenicillin, and related antibiotics
   4442..4546    -  promoter       AmpR promoter: bla
   4605..4657    -  misc_feature   bom (fragment): basis of mobility region from pBR322
   4812..5191    +  enhancer       CMV enhancer: human cytomegalovirus immediate early enhancer
   5192..5395    +  promoter       CMV promoter: human cytomegalovirus (CMV) immediate early promoter
   5391..5424    +  LTR            5' LTR (truncated) (fragment): truncated 5' long terminal repeat (LTR) from HIV-1
   5440..5458    +  promoter       T7 promoter: promoter for bacteriophage T7 RNA polymerase
   5667..6551    +  CDS            CCND1: CCND1_HUMAN - Also known as BCL1, PRAD1. Experimental evidence at protein level: Swiss-Prot protein existence level 1. Regulatory component of the cyclin D1-CDK4 (DC) complex that phosphorylates and inhibits members of the retinoblastoma (RB) protein family including RB1 and regulates the cell-cycle during G(1)/S transition. Phosphorylation of RB1 allows dissociation of the transcription factor E2F from the RB/E2F complex and the subsequent transcription of E2F target genes which are responsible for the progression through the G(1) phase. Hypophosphorylates RB1 in early G(1) phase. Cyclin D-CD
>Addgene plasmid #19927 | pCMV-Cyclin D1 | addgene full sequence | sequence record 178398 | Addgene next generation full plasmid sequencing Result
AAAAAAAAAAAAAAAAAAAAAAAAAAAAAAAAAAAAAAAAAAAAAAAAAAAAAAAAAAAAAAAAAAAAGG
AATTCTGCAGATATCCATCACACTGGCGGCCGCTCGAGCATGCATCTAGAGGGCCCTATTCTATAGTGTC
ACCTAAATGCTAGAGCTCGCTGATCAGCCTCGACTGTGCCTTCTAGTTGCCAGCCATCTGTTGTTTGCCC
CTCCCCCGTGCCTTCCTTGACCCTGGAAGGTGCCACTCCCACTGTCCTTTCCTAATAAAATGAGGAAATT
GCATCGCATTGTCTGAGTAGGTGTCATTCTATTCTGGGGGGTGGGGTGGGGCAGGACAGCAAGGGGGAGG
ATTGGGAAGACAATAGCAGGCATGCTGGGGATGCGGTGGGCTCTATGGCTTCTGAGGCGGAAAGAACCAG
CTGGGGCTCTAGGGGGTATCCCC
[124 nt withheld, positions 444-567]
C
[91 nt withheld, positions 569-659]
A
[49 nt withheld, positions 661-709]
CCTTTGACGTTGGAGTCCACGTTCTTT
[37 nt withheld, positions 737-773]
ACCCTATCTCGGTCTATTCTTTTGATTTATAAGGGATTTTGCCGATTTCGGCCTATTGGTTAAAAAATGA
GCTGATTTAACAAAAATTTAACGCGAATTAATTCTGTGGAATGTGTGTCAGTTAGGGTGTGGAAAGTCCC
CAGGCTCCCCAGCAGGCAGAAGTATGCAAAGCATGCATCTCAATTAGTCAGCAACCAGGTGTGGAAAGTC
CCCAGGCTCCCCAGCAGGCAGAAGTATGCAAAGCATGCATCTCAATTAGTCAGCAACCATAGTCCCGCCC
CTAACTCCGCCCATCCCGCCCCTAACTCCGCCCAGTTCCGCCCATTCTCCGCCCCATGGCTGACTAATTT
TTTTTATTTATGCAGAGGCCGAGGCCGCCTCTGCCTCTGAGCTATTCCAGAAGTAGTGAGGAGGCTTTTT
TGGAGGCCTAGGCTTTTGCAAAAAGCTCCCGGGAGCTTGTATATCCATTTTCGGATCTGATCAAGAGACA
GGATGAGGATCGTTTCGCATGATTGAACAAGATGGATTGCACGCAGGTTCTCCGGCCGCTTGGGTGGAGA
GGCTATTCGGCTATGACTGGGCACAACAGACAATCGGCTGCTCTGATGCCGCCGTGTTCCGGCTGTCAGC
GCAGGGGCGCCCGGTTCTTTTTGTCAAGACCGACCTGTCCGGTGCCCTGAATGAACTGCAGGACGAGGCA
GCGCGGCTATCGTGGCTGGCCACGACGGGCGTTCCTTGCGCAGCTGTGCTCGACGTTGTCACTGAAGCGG
GAAGGGACTGGCTGCTATTGGGCGAAGTGCCGGGGCAGGATCTCCTGTCATCTCACCTTGCTCCTGCCGA
GAAAGTATCCATCATGGCTGATGCAATGCGGCGGCTGCATACGCTTGATCCGGCTACCTGCCCATTCGAC
CACCAAGCGAAACATCGCATCGAGCGAGCACGTACTCGGATGGAAGCCGGTCTTGTCGATCAGGATGATC
TGGACGAAGAGCATCAGGGGCTCGCGCCAGCCGAACTGTTCGCCAGGCTCAAGGCGCGCATGCCCGACGG
CGAGGATCTCGTCGTGACCCATGGCGATGCCTGCTTGCCGAATATCATGGTGGAAAATGGCCGCTTTTCT
GGATTCATCGACTGTGGCCGGCTGGGTGTGGCGGACCGCTATCAGGACATAGCGTTGGCTACCCGTGATA
TTGCTGAAGAGCTTGGCGGCGAATGGGCTGACCGCTTCCTCGTGCTTTACGGTATCGCCGCTCCCGATTC
GCAGCGCATCGCCTTCTATCGCCTTCTTGACGAGTTCTTCTGAGCGGGACTCTGGGGTTCGAAATGACCG
ACCAAGCGACGCCCAACCTGCCATCACGAGATTTCGATTCCACCGCCGCCTTCTATGAAAGGTTGGGCTT
CGGAATCGTTTTCCGGGACGCCGGCTGGATGATCCTCCAGCGCGGGGATCTCATGCTGGAGTTCTTCGCC
CACCCCAACTTGTTTATTGCAGCTTATAATGGTTACAAATAAAGCAATAGCATCACAAATTTCACAAATA
AAGCATTTTTTTCACTGCATTCTAGTTGTGGTTTGTCCAAACTCATCAATGTATCTTATCATGTCTGTAT
ACCGTCGACCTCTAGCTAGAGCTTGGCGTAATCATGGTCATAGCTGTTTCCTGTGTGAAATTGTTATCCG
CTCACAATTCCACACAACATACGAGCCGGAAGCATAAAGTGTAAAGCCTGGGGTGCCTAATGAGTGAGCT
AACTCACATTAATTGCGTTGCGCTCACTGCCCGCTTTCCAGTCGGGAAACCTGTCGTGCCAGCTGCATTA
ATGAATCGGCCAACGCGCGGGGAGAGGCGGTTTGCGTATTGGGCGCTCTTCCGCTTCCTCGCTCACTGAC
TCGCTGCGCTCGGTCGTTCGGCTGCGGCGAGCGGTATCAGCTCACTCAAAGGCGGTAATACGGTTATCCA
CAGAATCAGGGGATAACGCAGGAAAGAACATGTGAGCAAAAGGCCAGCAAAAGGCCAGGAACCGTAAAAA
GGCCGCGTTGCTGGCGTTTTTCCATAGGCTCCGCCCCCCTGACGAGCATCACAAAAATCGACGCTCAAGT
CAGAGGTGGCGAAACCCGACAGGACTATAAAGATACCAGGCGTTTCCCCCTGGAAGCTCCCTCGTGCGCT
CTCCTGTTCCGACCCTGCCGCTTACCGGATACCTGTCCGCCTTTCTCCCTTCGGGAAGCGTGGCGCTTTC
TCATAGCTCACGCTGTAGGTATCTCAGTTCGGTGTAGGTCGTTCGCTCCAAGCTGGGCTGTGTGCACGAA
CCCCCCGTTCAGCCCGACCGCTGCGCCTTATCCGGTAACTATCGTCTTGAGTCCAACCCGGTAAGACACG
ACTTATCGCCACTGGCAGCAGCCACTGGTAACAGGATTAGCAGAGCGAGGTATGTAGGCGGTGCTACAGA
GTTCTTGAAGTGGTGGCCTAACTACGGCTACACTAGAAGAACAGTATTTGGTATCTGCGCTCTGCTGAAG
CCAGTTACCTTCGGAAAAAGAGTTGGTAGCTCTTGATCCGGCAAACAAACCACCGCTGGTAGCGGTGGTT
TTTTTGTTTGCAAGCAGCAGATTACGCGCAGAAAAAAAGGATCTCAAGAAGATCCTTTGATCTTTTCTAC
GGGGTCTGACGCTCAGTGGAACGAAAACTCACGTTAAGGGATTTTGGTCATGAGATTATCAAAAAGGATC
TTCACCTAGATCCTTTTAAATTAAAAATGAAGTTTTAAATCAATCTAAAGTATATATGAGTAAACTTGGT
CTGACAGTTACCAATGCTTAATCAGTGAGGCACCTATCTCAGCGATCTGTCTATTTCGTTCATCCATAGT
TGCCTGACTCCCCGTCGTGTAGATAACTACGATACGGGAGGGCTTACCATCTGGCCCCAGTGCTGCAATG
ATACCGCGAGACCCACGCTCACCGGCTCCAGATTTATCAGCAATAAACCAGCCAGCCGGAAGGGCCGAGC
GCAGAAGTGGTCCTGCAACTTTATCCGCCTCCATCCAGTCTATTAATTGTTGCCGGGAAGCTAGAGTAAG
TAGTTCGCCAGTTAATAGTTTGCGCAACGTTGTTGCCATTGCTACAGGCATCGTGGTGTCACGCTCGTCG
TTTGGTATGGCTTCATTCAGCTCCGGTTCCCAACGATCAAGGCGAGTTACATGATCCCCCATGTTGTGCA
AAAAAGCGGTTAGCTCCTTCGGTCCTCCGATCGTTGTCAGAAGTAAGTTGGCCGCAGTGTTATCACTCAT
GGTTATGGCAGCACTGCATAATTCTCTTACTGTCATGCCATCCGTAAGATGCTTTTCTGTGACTGGTGAG
TACTCAACCAAGTCATTCTGAGAATAGTGTATGCGGCGACCGAGTTGCTCTTGCCCGGCGTCAATACGGG
ATAATACCGCGCCACATAGCAGAACTTTAAAAGTGCTCATCATTGGAAAACGTTCTTCGGGGCGAAAACT
CTCAAGGATCTTACCGCTGTTGAGATCCAGTTCGATGTAACCCACTCGTGCACCCAACTGATCTTCAGCA
TCTTTTACTTTCACCAGCGTTTCTGGGTGAGCAAAAACAGGAAGGCAAAATGCCGCAAAAAAGGGAATAA
GGGCGACACGGAAATGTTGAATACTCATACTCTTCCTTTTTCAATATTATTGAAGCATTTATCAGGGTTA
TTGTCTCATGAGCGGATACATATTTGAATGTATTTAGAAAAATAAACAAATAGGGGTTCCGCGCACATTT
CCCCGAAAAGTGCCACCTGACGTCGACGGATCGGGAGATCTCCCGATCCCCTATGGTGCACTCTCAGTAC
AATCTGCTCTGATGCCGCATAGTTAAGCCAGTATCTGCTCCCTGCTTGTGTGTTGGAGGTCGCTGAGTAG
TGCGCGAGCAAAATTTAAGCTACAACAAGGCAAGGCTTGACCGACAATTGCATGAAGAATCTGCTTAGGG
TTAGGCGTTTTGCGCTGCTTCGCGATGTACGGGCCAGATATACGCGTTGACATTGATTATTGACTAGTTA
TTAATAGTAATCAATTACGGGGTCATTAGTTCATAGCCCATATATGGAGTTCCGCGTTACATAACTTACG
GTAAATGGCCCGCCTGGCTGACCGCCCAACGACCCCCGCCCATTGACGTCAATAATGACGTATGTTCCCA
TAGTAACGCCAATAGGGACTTTCCATTGACGTCAATGGGTGGAGTATTTACGGTAAACTGCCCACTTGGC
AGTACATCAAGTGTATCATATGCCAAGTACGCCCCCTATTGACGTCAATGACGGTAAATGGCCCGCCTGG
CATTATGCCCAGTACATGACCTTATGGGACTTTCCTACTTGGCAGTACATCTACGTATTAGTCATCGCTA
TTACCATGGTGATGCGGTTTTGGCAGTACATCAATGGGCGTGGATAGCGGTTTGACTCACGGGGATTTCC
AAGTCTCCACCCCATTGACGTCAATGGGAGTTTGTTTTGGCACCAAAATCAACGGGACTTTCCAAAATGT
CGTAACAACTCCGCCCCATTGACGCAAATGGGCGGTAGGCGTGTACGGTGGGAGGTCTATATAAGCAGAG
CTCTCTGGCTAACTAGAGAACCCACTGCTTACTGGCTTATCGAAATTAATACGACTCACTATAGGGAGAC
CCAAGCTTGGTACCGAGCTCGGATCCACTAGTAACGGCCGCCAGTGTGCTGGAATTCCCGCAGTAGCAGC
GAGCAGCAGAGTCCGCACGCTCCGGCGAGGGGCAGAAGAGCGCGAGGGAGCGCGGGGCAGCAGAAGCGAG
AGCCGAGCGCGGACCCAGCCAGGACCCACAGCCCTCCCCAGCTGCCCAGGAAGAGCCCCAGCCATGGAAC
ACCAGCTCCTGTGCTGCGAAGTGGAAACCATCCGCCGCGCGTACCCCGATGCCAACCTCCTCAACGACCG
GGTGCTGCGGGCCATGCTGAAGGCGGAGGAGACCTGCGCGCCCTCGGTGTCCTACTTCAAATGTGTGCAG
AAGGAGGTCCTGCCGTCCATGCGGAAGATCGTCGCCACCTGGATGCTGGAGGTCTGCGAGGAACAGAAGT
GCGAGGAGGAGGTCTTCCCGCTGGCCATGAACTACCTGGACCGCTTCCTGTCGCTGGAGCCCGTGAAAAA
GAGCCGCCTGCAGCTGCTGGGGGCCACTTGCATGTTCGTGGCCTCTAAGATGAAGGAGACCATCCCCCTG
ACGGCCGAGAAGCTGTGCATCTACACCGACAACTCCATCCGGCCCGAGGAGCTGCTGCAAATGGAGCTGC
TCCTGGTGAACAAGCTCAAGTGGAACCTGGCCGCAATGACCCCGCACGATTTCATTGAACACTTCCTCTC
CAAAATGCCAGAGGCGGAGGAGAACAAACAGATCATCCGCAAACACGCGCAGACCTTCGTTGCCCTCTGT
GCCACAGATGTGAAGTTCATTTCCAATCCGCCCTCCATGGTGGCAGCGGGGAGCGTGGTGGCCGCAGTGC
AAGGCCTGAACCTGAGGAGCCCCAACAACTTCCTGTCCTACTACCGCCTCACACGCTTCCTCTCCAGAGT
GATCAAGTGTGACCCAGACTGCCTCCGGGCCTGCCAGGAGCAGATCGAAGCCCTGCTGGAGTCAAGCCTG
CGCCAGGCCCAGCAGAACATGGACCCCAAGGCCGCCGAGGAGGAGGAAGAGGAGGAGGAGGAGGTGGACC
TGGCTTGCACACCCACCGACGTGCGGGACGTGGACATCTGAGGGCGCCAGGCAGGCGGGCGCCACCGCCA
CCCGCAGCGAGGGCGGAGCCGGCCCCAGGTGCTCCACTGACAGTCCCTCCTCTCCGGAGCATTTTGATAC
CAGAAGGGAAAGCTTCATTCTCCTTGTTGTTGGTTGTTTTTTCCTTTGCTCTTTCCCCCTTCCATCTCTG
ACTTAAGCAAAAGAAAAAGATTACCCAAAAACTGTCTTTAAAAGAGAGAGAGAGA
