>Addgene plasmid #19927 | pCMV-Cyclin D1 | addgene partial sequence | sequence record 26179 | 19927 with CMV-F
TAGAGAACCCACTGCTTACTGGCTTATCGAAATTAATACGACTCACTATAGGGAGACCCAAGCTTGGTAC
CGAGCTCGGATCCACTAGTAACGGCCGCCAGTGTGCTGGAATTCCCGCAGTAGCAGCGAGCAGCAGAGTC
CGCACGCTCCGGCGAGGGGCAGAAGAGCGCGAGGGAGCGCGGGGCAGCAGAAGCGAGAGCCGAGCGCGGA
CCCAGCCAGGACCCACAGCCCTCCCCAGCTGCCCAGGAAGAGCCCCAGCCATGGAACACCAGCTCCTGTG
CTGCGAAGTGGAAACCATCCGCCGCGCGTACCCCGATGCCAACCTCCTCAACGACCGGGTGCTGCGGGCC
ATGCTGAAGGCGGAGGAGACCTGCGCGCCCTCGGTGTCCTACTTCAAATGTGTGCAGAAGGAGGTCCTGC
CGTCCATGCGGAAGATCGTCGCCACCTGGATGCTGGAGGTCTGCGAGGAACAGAAGTGCGAGGAGGAGGT
CTTCCCGCTGGCCATGAACTACCTGGACCGCTTCCTGTCGCTGGAGCCCGTGAAAAAGAGCCGCCTGCAG
CTGCTGGGGGCCACTTGCATGTTCGTGGCCTCTAAGATGAAGGAGACCATCCCCCTGACGGCCGAGAAGC
TGTGCATCTACACCGACAACTCCATCCGGCCCGAGGAGCTGCTGCAAATGGAGCTGCTCCTGGTGAACAA
GCTCAAGTGGAACCTGGCCGCAATGACCCCGCACGATTTCATTGAACACTTCCTCTCCAAAATGCCAGA
