>Addgene plasmid #19927 | pCMV-Cyclin D1 | addgene partial sequence | sequence record 178397 | BGH-rev 5'-TAGAAGGCACAGTCGAGG-3'
TTTAGGTGACACTATAGAATAGGGCCCTCTAGATGCATGCTCGAGCGGCCGCCAGTGTGATGGATATCTG
CAGAATTCCTTTTTTTTTTTTTTTTTTTTTTTTTTTTTTTTTTTTTTTTTTTTTTTTTTTTTTTTTTTTT
TTTTTTTTCTCTCTCTCTCTTT
